Addgene plasmid #67408: pDEST47-ARFRP1-GFP
Purpose: Mammalian expression of hArfrp with C-term GFP tag
Depositing lab: Richard Kahn. Depositing organization: Emory University. Publication: Tool box: Plasmids for the expression or knockdown of human ARF Family GTPases (ARF/ARL/SAR) and their co-expression in bacteria with N-myristoyltransferases. Kerr SC, Kahn RA. Cell Logist. 2015 Sep 21;5(3):e1090523. doi: 10.1080/21592799.2015.1090523. eCollection 2015 Jul-Sep. PubMed 27057421.
Backbone
  Vector backbone: pcDNA-DEST47
  Backbone manufacturer: Life Technologies
  Vector type: Mammalian Expression
  Selectable markers: Neomycin (select with G418)
Growth in bacteria
  Bacterial resistance: Ampicillin, 100 μg/mL
  Growth temperature: 37°C
  Growth strain: DH5alpha
  Copy number: High Copy
Gene/Insert
  Gene/Insert name: ARFRP1 (alt name: pRK19n-D47)
  Species: H. sapiens (human)
  Entrez Gene: ARFRP1 (a.k.a. ARL18, ARP, Arp1)
  Promoter: CMV
  Tag / fusion protein: GFP (C terminal on backbone)
  Cloning method: Gateway Cloning
  Sequencing primers: 5′ CMV-F; 3′ GFP-R
Terms and licenses: Academic/Nonprofit Terms; Industry Terms: Not Available to Industry
How to cite: pDEST47-ARFRP1-GFP was a gift from Richard Kahn (Addgene plasmid # 67408 ; http://n2t.net/addgene:67408 ; RRID:Addgene_67408)
