[The description below was written by a language model from this plasmid's Addgene catalogue record.]
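Description:
pDEST47-ARFRP1-GFP is a mammalian expression plasmid built on the commercial Gateway destination vector pcDNA-DEST47. It carries the human ARFRP1 coding sequence (ARF-related protein 1, also known as ARL18 or ARP), a member of the ARF family of small regulatory GTPases. The insert was introduced by Gateway recombinational cloning, which places the open reading frame downstream of the CMV promoter and in frame with a GFP coding sequence supplied by the backbone. The protein is therefore produced with GFP fused to its C terminus. This leaves the N terminus of the GTPase free, which is often a consideration for ARF family proteins, although the record does not state the reason for this tag placement.

In bacteria the plasmid is maintained at high copy number under ampicillin selection. In mammalian cells a neomycin resistance marker allows selection with G418, so the construct can be used for stable line generation as well as transient transfection. No feature table accompanies the record, so elements such as the polyadenylation signal, the origins of replication and the recombination scars flanking the insert are not documented here. The record also does not indicate any mutations in the insert.

The construct belongs to a toolbox of plasmids for expressing or knocking down human ARF, ARL and SAR GTPases. Its stated purpose is mammalian expression of GFP-tagged human ARFRP1. This suits it to applications such as visualising the protein's subcellular localisation by fluorescence microscopy or detecting and isolating the fusion through its GFP moiety.
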