>Addgene plasmid #67408 | pDEST47-ARFRP1-GFP | addgene partial sequence | sequence record 118004 | GFPfusionREV 5'-CTCCACTGACAGAAAATTTG-3'
ACAAGAATTGGGACAACTCCAGTGAAAAGTTCTTCTCCTTTGCTAGCCATTCTAGATCGAACCACTTTGT
ACAAGAAAGCTGGGTCCGTGATGTCCCTCTGCCGCGGCGGCCGGTGCACATTCCGCACGACACACTTCAC
CATCCACTCGATGCCCTCGCGCACCCCTTTGCCTGTGAGGGCCGAGCAGGCCTGGGTCAGGCAATCGCGC
CTGCCGATCTTGCTGGTGCAGTCGCTGAAGGCCGTCTTGATGTCAGGGATTGAGAGGCACGTCTCCACAT
CCTGCTTGTTGGCCAGCACCAAGACGGGGACACCGCACAGCGCCTCGCTGGTCACCACCTTCTCAAACGC
CTGCTTGGACTCAGCCAGCCTCTCCTCGTCGGTGGAGTCAATGACGTAGATGACGCCGTGACACTCCGCA
TAATACTTGTCCCACAAAGACTGCAGCTCTTCCTGCCCTCCTAAGTCCCAGAACATGAGCCGAGCCTTTC
CCACATCCACAGTGCCGATGTTTAGGCCCACGGTGGTGGTGATTTTGGATAGACTCATCCCCTTGTAGTT
CTTGTTAAATCGGGTTTTCGACTGCTCCAGGAAGGTCGTCTTCCCAGCATTGTCCAGGCCCAGGATCAGG
ATGCAGTACTCGTCCTTCTGAAACATGTACTTGTACAAGCCCGACAGCAGCGTGTACATGGTTCTATCTC
CTTCTAAGCCTGCTTTTTTGTACAAACTTGTTTGATCAAGCTTAACTAGCCAGCTTGGGTCTCCCTATAG
TGAGTCGTATTAATTTCGATAAGCCAGTAAGCAGTGGGTTCTCTAGTTAGCCAGAGAGCTCTGCTTATAT
AGACCTCCCACCGTACACGCCTACCGCCCATTTGCGTCAATGGGGCGGAGTTGTTACGACATTTTGGAAA
GTCCCGTTGATTTTGGTGCCAAAACAAACTCCCATTGACGTCAATGGG
